Addgene plasmid #228834: pET28_Strep-Psc-pScaC
Purpose: E. coli expression of the ScaC passenger domain
Depositing lab: Andrew Carter. Depositing organization: MRC Laboratory of Molecular Biology. Publication: The intracellular bacterium Orientia tsutsugamushi hijacks the adaptor protein BICD2 for dynein-based motility. Manigrasso G, Saharat K, Kullapanich C, Boulanger J, Morgan TE, Kramer H, Salje J, Carter AP. bioRxiv 2024.04.11.589026 10.1101/2024.04.11.589026.
Backbone
  Vector backbone: pET28
  Vector type: Bacterial Expression
Growth in bacteria
  Bacterial resistance: Kanamycin, 50 μg/mL
  Growth temperature: 37°C
  Growth strain: DH5alpha
  Copy number: High Copy
Gene/Insert
  Gene/Insert name: ScaC
  Species: Orientia tsutsugamushi
  Mutation: aa 33-223
  Tag / fusion protein: Strep (N terminal on insert)
  Cloning method: Gibson Cloning
Terms and licenses: Academic/Nonprofit Terms; Industry Terms: Not Available to Industry
Depositor comments: Please visit https://doi.org/10.1101/2024.04.11.589026 for bioRxiv preprint.
How to cite: pET28_Strep-Psc-pScaC was a gift from Andrew Carter (Addgene plasmid # 228834 ; http://n2t.net/addgene:228834 ; RRID:Addgene_228834)
