[The description below was written by a language model from this plasmid's Addgene catalogue record and pLannotate feature annotations shown in this document.]
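Description:
pET28_Strep-Psc-pScaC is a bacterial expression plasmid of about 6 kb, built on the pET28 backbone, for producing the passenger domain of ScaC from the obligate intracellular bacterium Orientia tsutsugamushi in E. coli. It is selected with kanamycin through the aph(3')-Ia KanR gene and replicates from a ColE1/pMB1-family origin. The catalogue lists it as high copy, although the feature table also shows the pBR322-derived bom region and the rop gene, which normally moderates copy number. An f1 phage origin is present as well, and short tetracycline-resistance fragments and a predicted E. coli ORF appear to be non-functional backbone remnants.

The expression cassette follows the standard pET arrangement. A T7 promoter is followed directly by a lac operator and the T7 gene 10 ribosome binding site, with a T7 terminator downstream. The plasmid carries lacI under its own promoter, so transcription stays repressed until IPTG is added in a host that supplies T7 RNA polymerase. According to the record, the insert encodes residues 33–223 of ScaC with an N-terminal Strep affinity tag and was introduced by Gibson assembly. The "Psc" in the name may refer to a protease cleavage site between tag and protein, but the record does not state this. The automated annotation does not label the ScaC coding region, which presumably occupies the unannotated interval between the RBS and the terminator. A His-tag fragment and a short match to a T7 gene 10-derived tag are annotated near the 3' end of that interval, and the record does not indicate whether they are translated as part of the product. The plasmid is intended for recombinant expression and affinity purification of the ScaC passenger domain, deposited with work on how Orientia recruits the dynein adaptor BICD2 for motility.
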