Features (pLannotate 1.2.2; 18 found; start..end, strand, type, name):
     12..440     +  rep_origin     f1 ori (sequence partly withheld): f1 bacteriophage origin of replication; arrow indicates direction of (+) strand synthesis
    493..550     +  promoter       AmpR promoter (fragment): bla
    559..1374    -  CDS            KanR: aminoglycoside phosphotransferase; aph(3')-Ia; confers resistance to kanamycin in bacteria or G418 (Geneticin®) in eukaryotes
   1496..2084    +  rep_origin     ori: high-copy-number ColE1/pMB1/pBR322/pUC origin of replication
   2270..2409    -  misc_feature   bom: basis of mobility region from pBR322
   2511..2702    -  CDS            rop: Rop protein, which maintains plasmids at low copy number; rop
   2719..3099    +  CDS            YPB1_ECOLX: Protein predicted: Swiss-Prot protein existence level 4. From Escherichia coli.
   3171..3462    -  CDS            TcR (fragment): tetracycline efflux protein; tet; confers resistance to tetracycline
   3477..3498    -  protein_bind   CAP binding site: CAP binding activates transcription in the presence of cAMP. E. coli catabolite activator protein
   3511..4593    -  CDS            lacI: lac repressor; lacI; The lac repressor binds to the lac operator to inhibit transcription in E. coli. This inhibition can be relieved by adding lactose or isopropyl-β-D-thiogalactopyranoside (IPTG).
   4594..4671    -  promoter       lacI promoter: lacI
   4679..4958    -  CDS            TcR (fragment): tetracycline efflux protein; tet; confers resistance to tetracycline
   4980..4998    +  promoter       T7 promoter: promoter for bacteriophage T7 RNA polymerase
   4999..5023    +  protein_bind   lac operator: The lac repressor binds to the lac operator to inhibit transcription in E. coli. This inhibition can be relieved by adding lactose or isopropyl-β-D-thiogalactopyranoside (IPTG). lac repressor encoded by lacI
   5038..5060    +  RBS            RBS: efficient ribosome binding site from bacteriophage T7 gene 10 (Olins and Rangwala, 1989)
   5798..5815    +  CDS            9xHis (fragment): 9xHis affinity tag
   5825..5874    +  CDS            SET1 (fragment): solubility-enhancement tag derived from T7 phage gene 10B
   5882..5929    +  terminator     T7 terminator: transcription terminator for bacteriophage T7 RNA polymerase
>Addgene plasmid #228834 | pET28_Strep-Psc-pScaC | addgene full sequence | sequence record 459919 | Addgene NGS Result
TGGCGAATGGG
[124 nt withheld, positions 12-135]
C
[91 nt withheld, positions 137-227]
A
[49 nt withheld, positions 229-277]
CCTTTGACGTTGGAGTCCACGTTCTTT
[37 nt withheld, positions 305-341]
ACCCTATCTCGGTCTATTCTTTTGATTTATAAGGGATTTTGCCGATTTCGGCCTATTGGTTAAAAAATGA
GCTGATTTAACAAAAATTTAACGCGAATTTTAACAAAATATTAACGCTTACAATTTAGGTGGCACTTTTC
GGGGAAATGTGCGCGGAACCCCTATTTGTTTATTTTTCTAAATACATTCAAATATGTATCCGCTCATGAA
TTAATTCTTAGAAAAACTCATCGAGCATCAAATGAAACTGCAATTTATTCATATCAGGATTATCAATACC
ATATTTTTGAAAAAGCCGTTTCTGTAATGAAGGAGAAAACTCACCGAGGCAGTTCCATAGGATGGCAAGA
TCCTGGTATCGGTCTGCGATTCCGACTCGTCCAACATCAATACAACCTATTAATTTCCCCTCGTCAAAAA
TAAGGTTATCAAGTGAGAAATCACCATGAGTGACGACTGAATCCGGTGAGAATGGCAAAAGTTTATGCAT
TTCTTTCCAGACTTGTTCAACAGGCCAGCCATTACGCTCGTCATCAAAATCACTCGCATCAACCAAACCG
TTATTCATTCGTGATTGCGCCTGAGCGAGACGAAATACGCGATCGCTGTTAAAAGGACAATTACAAACAG
GAATCGAATGCAACCGGCGCAGGAACACTGCCAGCGCATCAACAATATTTTCACCTGAATCAGGATATTC
TTCTAATACCTGGAATGCTGTTTTCCCGGGGATCGCAGTGGTGAGTAACCATGCATCATCAGGAGTACGG
ATAAAATGCTTGATGGTCGGAAGAGGCATAAATTCCGTCAGCCAGTTTAGTCTGACCATCTCATCTGTAA
CATCATTGGCAACGCTACCTTTGCCATGTTTCAGAAACAACTCTGGCGCATCGGGCTTCCCATACAATCG
ATAGATTGTCGCACCTGATTGCCCGACATTATCGCGAGCCCATTTATACCCATATAAATCAGCATCCATG
TTGGAATTTAATCGCGGCCTAGAGCAAGACGTTTCCCGTTGAATATGGCTCATAACACCCCTTGTATTAC
TGTTTATGTAAGCAGACAGTTTTATTGTTCATGACCAAAATCCCTTAACGTGAGTTTTCGTTCCACTGAG
CGTCAGACCCCGTAGAAAAGATCAAAGGATCTTCTTGAGATCCTTTTTTTCTGCGCGTAATCTGCTGCTT
GCAAACAAAAAAACCACCGCTACCAGCGGTGGTTTGTTTGCCGGATCAAGAGCTACCAACTCTTTTTCCG
AAGGTAACTGGCTTCAGCAGAGCGCAGATACCAAATACTGTCCTTCTAGTGTAGCCGTAGTTAGGCCACC
ACTTCAAGAACTCTGTAGCACCGCCTACATACCTCGCTCTGCTAATCCTGTTACCAGTGGCTGCTGCCAG
TGGCGATAAGTCGTGTCTTACCGGGTTGGACTCAAGACGATAGTTACCGGATAAGGCGCAGCGGTCGGGC
TGAACGGGGGGTTCGTGCACACAGCCCAGCTTGGAGCGAACGACCTACACCGAACTGAGATACCTACAGC
GTGAGCTATGAGAAAGCGCCACGCTTCCCGAAGGGAGAAAGGCGGACAGGTATCCGGTAAGCGGCAGGGT
CGGAACAGGAGAGCGCACGAGGGAGCTTCCAGGGGGAAACGCCTGGTATCTTTATAGTCCTGTCGGGTTT
CGCCACCTCTGACTTGAGCGTCGATTTTTGTGATGCTCGTCAGGGGGGCGGAGCCTATGGAAAAACGCCA
GCAACGCGGCCTTTTTACGGTTCCTGGCCTTTTGCTGGCCTTTTGCTCACATGTTCTTTCCTGCGTTATC
CCCTGATTCTGTGGATAACCGTATTACCGCCTTTGAGTGAGCTGATACCGCTCGCCGCAGCCGAACGACC
GAGCGCAGCGAGTCAGTGAGCGAGGAAGCGGAAGAGCGCCTGATGCGGTATTTTCTCCTTACGCATCTGT
GCGGTATTTCACACCGCAATGGTGCACTCTCAGTACAATCTGCTCTGATGCCGCATAGTTAAGCCAGTAT
ACACTCCGCTATCGCTACGTGACTGGGTCATGGCTGCGCCCCGACACCCGCCAACACCCGCTGACGCGCC
CTGACGGGCTTGTCTGCTCCCGGCATCCGCTTACAGACAAGCTGTGACCGTCTCCGGGAGCTGCATGTGT
CAGAGGTTTTCACCGTCATCACCGAAACGCGCGAGGCAGCTGCGGTAAAGCTCATCAGCGTGGTCGTGAA
GCGATTCACAGATGTCTGCCTGTTCATCCGCGTCCAGCTCGTTGAGTTTCTCCAGAAGCGTTAATGTCTG
GCTTCTGATAAAGCGGGCCATGTTAAGGGCGGTTTTTTCCTGTTTGGTCACTGATGCCTCCGTGTAAGGG
GGATTTCTGTTCATGGGGGTAATGATACCGATGAAACGAGAGAGGATGCTCACGATACGGGTTACTGATG
ATGAACATGCCCGGTTACTGGAACGTTGTGAGGGTAAACAACTGGCGGTATGGATGCGGCGGGACCAGAG
AAAAATCACTCAGGGTCAATGCCAGCGCTTCGTTAATACAGATGTAGGTGTTCCACAGGGTAGCCAGCAG
CATCCTGCGATGCAGATCCGGAACATAATGGTGCAGGGCGCTGACTTCCGCGTTTCCAGACTTTACGAAA
CACGGAAACCGAAGACCATTCATGTTGTTGCTCAGGTCGCAGACGTTTTGCAGCAGCAGTCGCTTCACGT
TCGCTCGCGTATCGGTGATTCATTCTGCTAACCAGTAAGGCAACCCCGCCAGCCTAGCCGGGTCCTCAAC
GACAGGAGCACGATCATGCGCACCCGTGGGGCCGCCATGCCGGCGATAATGGCCTGCTTCTCGCCGAAAC
GTTTGGTGGCGGGACCAGTGACGAAGGCTTGAGCGAGGGCGTGCAAGATTCCGAATACCGCAAGCGACAG
GCCGATCATCGTCGCGCTCCAGCGAAAGCGGTCCTCGCCGAAAATGACCCAGAGCGCTGCCGGCACCTGT
CCTACGAGTTGCATGATAAAGAAGACAGTCATAAGTGCGGCGACGATAGTCATGCCCCGCGCCCACCGGA
AGGAGCTGACTGGGTTGAAGGCTCTCAAGGGCATCGGTCGAGATCCCGGTGCCTAATGAGTGAGCTAACT
TACATTAATTGCGTTGCGCTCACTGCCCGCTTTCCAGTCGGGAAACCTGTCGTGCCAGCTGCATTAATGA
ATCGGCCAACGCGCGGGGAGAGGCGGTTTGCGTATTGGGCGCCAGGGTGGTTTTTCTTTTCACCAGTGAG
ACGGGCAACAGCTGATTGCCCTTCACCGCCTGGCCCTGAGAGAGTTGCAGCAAGCGGTCCACGCTGGTTT
GCCCCAGCAGGCGAAAATCCTGTTTGATGGTGGTTAACGGCGGGATATAACATGAGCTGTCTTCGGTATC
GTCGTATCCCACTACCGAGATATCCGCACCAACGCGCAGCCCGGACTCGGTAATGGCGCGCATTGCGCCC
AGCGCCATCTGATCGTTGGCAACCAGCATCGCAGTGGGAACGATGCCCTCATTCAGCATTTGCATGGTTT
GTTGAAAACCGGACATGGCACTCCAGTCGCCTTCCCGTTCCGCTATCGGCTGAATTTGATTGCGAGTGAG
ATATTTATGCCAGCCAGCCAGACGCAGACGCGCCGAGACAGAACTTAATGGGCCCGCTAACAGCGCGATT
TGCTGGTGACCCAATGCGACCAGATGCTCCACGCCCAGTCGCGTACCGTCTTCATGGGAGAAAATAATAC
TGTTGATGGGTGTCTGGTCAGAGACATCAAGAAATAACGCCGGAACATTAGTGCAGGCAGCTTCCACAGC
AATGGCATCCTGGTCATCCAGCGGATAGTTAATGATCAGCCCACTGACGCGTTGCGCGAGAAGATTGTGC
ACCGCCGCTTTACAGGCTTCGACGCCGCTTCGTTCTACCATCGACACCACCACGCTGGCACCCAGTTGAT
CGGCGCGAGATTTAATCGCCGCGACAATTTGCGACGGCGCGTGCAGGGCCAGACTGGAGGTGGCAACGCC
AATCAGCAACGACTGTTTGCCCGCCAGTTGTTGTGCCACGCGGTTGGGAATGTAATTCAGCTCCGCCATC
GCCGCTTCCACTTTTTCCCGCGTTTTCGCAGAAACGTGGCTGGCCTGGTTCACCACGCGGGAAACGGTCT
GATAAGAGACACCGGCATACTCTGCGACATCGTATAACGTTACTGGTTTCACATTCACCACCCTGAATTG
ACTCTCTTCCGGGCGCTATCATGCCATACCGCGAAAGGTTTTGCGCCATTCGATGGTGTCCGGGATCTCG
ACGCTCTCCCTTATGCGACTCCTGCATTAGGAAGCAGCCCAGTAGTAGGTTGAGGCCGTTGAGCACCGCC
GCCGCAAGGAATGGTGCATGCAAGGAGATGGCGCCCAACAGTCCCCCGGCCACGGGGCCTGCCACCATAC
CCACGCCGAAACAAGCGCTCATGAGCCCGAAGTGGCGAGCCCGATCTTCCCCATCGGTGATGTCGGCGAT
ATAGGCGCCAGCAACCGCACCTGTGGCGCCGGTGATGCCGGCCACGATGCGTCCGGCGTAGAGGATCGAG
ATCTCGATCCCGCGAAATTAATACGACTCACTATAGGGGAATTGTGAGCGGATAACAATTCCCCTCTAGA
AATAATTTTGTTTAACTTTAAGAAGGAGATATACCATGTGGTCACATCCGCAGTTTGAAAAAGGTAGCGC
AGGTAGTGCAGCAGGTAGCGGTGCAGGTTGGAGCCATCCTCAGTTTGAGAAACTGGAAGTTCTGTTTCAG
GGTCCGATGAAAAGCATCACCCCTGAGAAGGGCAAGTGTCCTCAGGCCGAGAACATCCACAAGGAAGATG
AGGAAGAGGTCGCCGACAACGATCTGAGCAACGTGGTGTCCAATATGAACCTGGACATCAGCAATATGGG
CGAGGCCAGAGAGGGACTGCGGAAGGACATCGCCGAAGTGTCCAAGCTCCTGTGCATGCTGGAACAGAGC
ACCACCAGCAGCAAGAATCTGACCATGCGGCTGCAGCAATCTAATACCAGGGCTACAGAGCAGTCTGATT
ACATCAGACTGCTGATTACAGAGATCGAGAGCCTGAACAAGGAAAACGACTACCTGCAGCAGAAAAACAA
CCAGCTTAAAATCAAGCTGCAGCAGCTGGAAGCTAAACTGGAACAGGTGCTGGCCAAGAACACCGACCTG
CAACCTATCCTGCCAGAGACAAGAGCCGAGATCGACGACCTGAGAAAGCAGAACGAGCAGCTGAAGATCC
AGCTGCAGCAGCTGCAAGTGACCCTGCAGAATAGCCTGTTCCTGCAGAACAAGAACAACAACCCCGCCCT
GATCAACAGCGTGAAGCTGAACGGCAGCGGCTCTTAAGGTACCTCTAGAGCCTGCAGGCACTCGAGCACC
ACCACCACCACCACTGAGATCCGGCTGCTAACAAAGCCCGAAAGGAAGCTGAGTTGGCTGCTGCCACCGC
TGAGCAATAACTAGCATAACCCCTTGGGGCCTCTAAACGGGTCTTGAGGGGTTTTTTGCTGAAAGGAGGA
ACTATATCCGGAT
